Addgene plasmid #204336: pLVX-hSyn-Galpha-q ONE-GO
Purpose: GPCR/G protein BRET biosensor
Depositing lab: Mikel Garcia-Marcos. Depositing organization: Boston University Medical Campus. Publication: Direct interrogation of context-dependent GPCR activity with a universal biosensor platform. Janicot R, Maziarz M, Park JC, Zhao J, Luebbers A, Green E, Philibert CE, Zhang H, Layne MD, Wu JC, Garcia-Marcos M. Cell. 2024 Feb 16:S0092-8674(24)00065-5. doi: 10.1016/j.cell.2024.01.028. PubMed 38412860.
Backbone
  Vector backbone: pLVX-IRES-Hygro
  Vector type: Lentiviral
Growth in bacteria
  Bacterial resistance: Ampicillin, 100 μg/mL
  Growth temperature: 37°C
  Growth strain: NEB Stable
  Copy number: High Copy
Gene/Insert
  Gene/Insert name: hSyn Galpha-q ONE-GO (alt name: GNAQ)
  Species: M. musculus (mouse)
  Cloning method: Gibson Cloning
Terms and licenses: Academic/Nonprofit Terms; Industry Terms: Not Available to Industry
How to cite: pLVX-hSyn-Galpha-q ONE-GO was a gift from Mikel Garcia-Marcos (Addgene plasmid # 204336 ; http://n2t.net/addgene:204336 ; RRID:Addgene_204336)
