[The description below was written by a language model from this plasmid's Addgene catalogue record and pLannotate feature annotations shown in this document.]
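Description:
pLVX-hSyn-Galpha-q ONE-GO is an HIV-1-based lentiviral transfer plasmid built on the pLVX-IRES-Hygro backbone that delivers a single-vector BRET biosensor for GPCR/G protein activity. It is maintained in E. coli through a high-copy ColE1/pUC-type origin and selected with ampicillin (AmpR). The viral portion carries the usual transfer-vector elements: two LTR regions flanking the Ψ packaging signal with adjoining gag sequence, the RRE for Rev-dependent RNA export, the cPPT/CTS that aids nuclear import, and a WPRE placed after the payload to enhance transcript expression. No hygromycin resistance gene is annotated despite the backbone name, and the position downstream of the IRES appears to be occupied by a biosensor component instead.

The payload is a bicistronic cassette driven by the human synapsin I promoter, which confers neuron-specific expression. The first open reading frame consists of two Gα-homologous segments flanking an internal mVenus. The annotation tool labels these segments by similarity to Gαo and GNAT3, but the catalogue entry identifies the insert as mouse Gαq (GNAQ), so this most likely represents Gαq with the yellow fluorescent acceptor inserted within the protein. An EMCV IRES then drives translation of a second protein: a GRK2 fragment carrying an N-myristoylation signal for membrane targeting, fused to NanoLuc luciferase as the BRET donor. The probable logic is that the membrane-anchored GRK2 module acts as a detector that binds activated Gαq, bringing NanoLuc close to mVenus and increasing energy transfer on receptor stimulation. The record's stated purpose is only a GPCR/G protein BRET biosensor. The vector design suits it to lentiviral transduction of neurons to report Gq-coupled receptor activity.
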