Features (pLannotate 1.2.2; 27 found; start..end, strand, type, name):
    105..567     +  misc_feature   IRES: internal ribosome entry site (IRES) of the encephalomyocarditis virus (EMCV)
    564..1067    +  CDS            GRK2 (fragment): ARBK1_BOVIN - Also known as ADRBK1. Experimental evidence at protein level: Swiss-Prot protein existence level 1. Specifically phosphorylates the agonist-occupied form of the beta-adrenergic and closely related receptors, probably inducing a desensitization of them (By similarity). Key regulator of LPAR1 signaling (By similarity). Competes with RALA for binding to LPAR1 thus affecting the signaling properties of the receptor (By similarity). Desensitizes LPAR1 and LPAR2 in a phosphorylation-independent manner (By similarity). Positively regulates ciliary smoothened (SMO)- dependent Hedgehog (H
    591..611     +  CDS            myr: N-myristoylation signal from Src kinase (Pellman et al., 1985; Kaplan et al., 1988)
   1044..1559    +  CDS            Nluc: NanoLuc® luciferase human codon-optimized
   1573..2161    +  misc_feature   WPRE: woodchuck hepatitis virus posttranscriptional regulatory element
   2178..2696    +  CDS            nef (fragment): NEF_HV1BR - Experimental evidence at protein level: Swiss-Prot protein existence level 1. Extracellular Nef protein targets CD4(+) T-lymphocytes for apoptosis by interacting with CXCR4 surface receptors (PubMed:14990729). From Human immunodeficiency virus type 1 group M subtype B (isolate BRU/LAI) (HIV-1).
   2744..3001    +  LTR            5' LTR (truncated): truncated 5' long terminal repeat (LTR) from HIV-1
   3153..3169    -  protein_bind   lac operator: The lac repressor binds to the lac operator to inhibit transcription in E. coli. This inhibition can be relieved by adding lactose or isopropyl-β-D-thiogalactopyranoside (IPTG). lac repressor encoded by lacI
   3177..3207    -  promoter       lac promoter: promoter for the E. coli lac operon
   3222..3243    -  protein_bind   CAP binding site: CAP binding activates transcription in the presence of cAMP. E. coli catabolite activator protein
   3256..3348    -  CDS            lacI (fragment): lac repressor; lacI; The lac repressor binds to the lac operator to inhibit transcription in E. coli. This inhibition can be relieved by adding lactose or isopropyl-β-D-thiogalactopyranoside (IPTG).
   3531..4119    -  rep_origin     ori: high-copy-number ColE1/pMB1/pBR322/pUC origin of replication
   4290..5150    -  CDS            AmpR: β-lactamase; bla; confers resistance to ampicillin, carbenicillin, and related antibiotics
   5151..5255    -  promoter       AmpR promoter: bla
   5303..5437    +  polyA_signal   SV40 poly(A) signal: SV40 polyadenylation signal
   5604..5933    +  CDS            nef (fragment): NEF_HV1BR - Experimental evidence at protein level: Swiss-Prot protein existence level 1. Extracellular Nef protein targets CD4(+) T-lymphocytes for apoptosis by interacting with CXCR4 surface receptors (PubMed:14990729). From Human immunodeficiency virus type 1 group M subtype B (isolate BRU/LAI) (HIV-1).
   5981..6238    +  LTR            5' LTR (truncated): truncated 5' long terminal repeat (LTR) from HIV-1
   6285..6410    +  misc_feature   HIV-1 Ψ: packaging signal of human immunodeficiency virus type 1
   6394..6732    +  CDS            HIV-1 gag (fragment): gag protein from human immunodeficiency virus 1; gag
   6907..7140    +  misc_feature   RRE: The Rev response element (RRE) of HIV-1 allows for Rev-dependent mRNA export from the nucleus to the cytoplasm.
   7517..7617    +  CDS            Rev (fragment): human immunodeficiency virus 1 (HIV-1) Rev protein; rev; enhances nuclear export of unspliced and incompletely spliced viral mRNAs
   7632..7747    +  misc_feature   cPPT/CTS: central polypurine tract and central termination sequence of HIV-1 (lacking the first T)
   7789..8236    +  promoter       hSyn promoter: human synapsin I promoter; confers neuron-specific expression (Kügler et al., 2003)
   8243..8262    -  misc_feature   MCS (fragment): pBluescript multiple cloning site
   8287..8616    +  CDS            Galphao (fragment): GNAO_DROME - Also known as G-oa47A, G-oalpha47A. Experimental evidence at protein level: Swiss-Prot protein existence level 1. Guanine nucleotide-binding proteins (G proteins) are involved as modulators or transducers in various transmembrane signaling systems. Plays a role in glial cell differentiation during embryogenesis; loco, Galphai and the G-protein coupled receptor, moody, are required in the surface glia to achieve effective insulation of the nerve cord. From Drosophila melanogaster (Fruit fly).
   8659..9375    +  CDS            mVenus: mVenus is a basic (constitutively fluorescent) yellow fluorescent protein published in 2006, derived from Aequorea victoria. It is reported to be a rapidly-maturing monomer with moderate acid sensitivity.
   9388..10086   +  CDS            GNAT3 (fragment): GNAT3_BOVIN - Experimental evidence at protein level: Swiss-Prot protein existence level 1. Guanine nucleotide-binding protein (G protein) alpha subunit playing a prominent role in bitter and sweet taste transduction as well as in umami (monosodium glutamate, monopotassium glutamate, and inosine monophosphate) taste transduction. From Bos taurus (Bovine).
>Addgene plasmid #204336 | pLVX-hSyn-Galpha-q ONE-GO | addgene full sequence | sequence record 408621 | Addgene NGS Result
CCCTCCCCCCCCCCTAACGTTACTGGCCGAAGCCGCTTGGAATAAGGCCGGTGTGCGTTTGTCTATATGT
TATTTTCCACCATATTGCCGTCTTTTGGCAATGTGAGGGCCCGGAAACCTGGCCCTGTCTTCTTGACGAG
CATTCCTAGGGGTCTTTCCCCTCTCGCCAAAGGAATGCAAGGTCTGTTGAATGTCGTGAAGGAAGCAGTT
CCTCTGGAAGCTTCTTGAAGACAAACAACGTCTGTAGCGACCCTTTGCAGGCAGCGGAACCCCCCACCTG
GCGACAGGTGCCTCTGCGGCCAAAAGCCACGTGTATAAGATACACCTGCAAAGGCGGCACAACCCCAGTG
CCACGTTGTGAGTTGGATAGTTGTGGAAAGAGTCAAATGGCTCTCCTCAAGCGTATTCAACAAGGGGCTG
AAGGATGCCCAGAAGGTACCCCATTGTATGGGATCTGATCTGGGGCCTCGGTGCACATGCTTTACATGTG
TTTAGTCGAGGTTAAAAAAACGTCTAGGCCCCCCGAACCACGGGGACGTGGTTTTCCTTTGAAAAACACG
ATGATAAGCTTGCCACAACCCGTACCAAAGATGGGGAGTAGCAAGAGCAAGACGTCGAATTCCGGAATCA
AGCTTAAGTACCTGGAGGACCGGGGCGAGGTGACTTTTGAGAAGATCTTCTCCCAGAAGCTGGGGTACCT
GCTTTTCCGAGACTTCTGCCTGAAGCACCTGGAGGAGGCCAAGCCCTTGGTAGAGTTCTACGAGGAGATC
AAGAAATACGAGAAGCTGGAGACAGAGGAGGAGCGCCTGGTCTGCAGCCGAGAGATCTTCGACACGTACA
TCATGAAGGAGCTGCTGGCCTGCTCACATCCTTTCTCGAAGAGCGCCATTGAGCACGTCCAGGGCCATCT
GGTGAAGAAGCAGGTGCCTCCGGATCTCTTCCAGCCATATATTGAAGAAATTTGCCAGAACCTCCGAGGA
GACGTGTTCCAGAAATTCATCGAGAGCGATAAATTCACACGGTTTTGCCAGTGGAAGGGATCCATGGTCT
TCACACTCGAAGATTTCGTTGGGGACTGGCGACAGACAGCCGGCTACAACCTGGACCAAGTCCTTGAACA
GGGAGGTGTGTCCAGTTTGTTTCAGAATCTCGGGGTGTCCGTAACTCCGATCCAAAGGATTGTCCTGAGC
GGTGAAAATGGGCTGAAGATCGACATCCATGTCATCATCCCGTATGAAGGTCTGAGCGGCGACCAAATGG
GCCAGATCGAAAAAATTTTTAAGGTGGTGTACCCTGTGGATGATCATCACTTTAAGGTGATCCTGCACTA
TGGCACACTGGTAATCGACGGGGTTACGCCGAACATGATCGACTATTTCGGACGGCCGTATGAAGGCATC
GCCGTGTTCGACGGCAAAAAGATCACTGTAACAGGGACCCTGTGGAACGGCAACAAAATTATCGACGAGC
GCCTGATCAACCCCGACGGCTCCCTGCTGTTCCGAGTAACCATCAACGGAGTGACCGGCTGGCGGCTGTG
CGAACGCATTCTGGCGTAAACGCGTCTGGAACAATCAACCTCTGGATTACAAAATTTGTGAAAGATTGAC
TGGTATTCTTAACTATGTTGCTCCTTTTACGCTATGTGGATACGCTGCTTTAATGCCTTTGTATCATGCT
ATTGCTTCCCGTATGGCTTTCATTTTCTCCTCCTTGTATAAATCCTGGTTGCTGTCTCTTTATGAGGAGT
TGTGGCCCGTTGTCAGGCAACGTGGCGTGGTGTGCACTGTGTTTGCTGACGCAACCCCCACTGGTTGGGG
CATTGCCACCACCTGTCAGCTCCTTTCCGGGACTTTCGCTTTCCCCCTCCCTATTGCCACGGCGGAACTC
ATCGCCGCCTGCCTTGCCCGCTGCTGGACAGGGGCTCGGCTGTTGGGCACTGACAATTCCGTGGTGTTGT
CGGGGAAGCTGACGTCCTTTCCATGGCTGCTCGCCTGTGTTGCCACCTGGATTCTGCGCGGGACGTCCTT
CTGCTACGTCCCTTCGGCCCTCAATCCAGCGGACCTTCCTTCCCGCGGCCTGCTGCCGGCTCTGCGGCCT
CTTCCGCGTCTTCGCCTTCGCCCTCAGACGAGTCGGATCTCCCTTTGGGCCGCCTCCCCGCCTGGAATTA
ATTCTGCAGTCGAGACCTAGAAAAACATGGAGCAATCACAAGTAGCAATACAGCAGCTACCAATGCTGAT
TGTGCCTGGCTAGAAGCACAAGAGGAGGAGGAGGTGGGTTTTCCAGTCACACCTCAGGTACCTTTAAGAC
CAATGACTTACAAGGCAGCTGTAGATCTTAGCCACTTTTTAAAAGAAAAGAGGGGACTGGAAGGGCTAAT
TCACTCCCAACGAAGACAAGATATCCTTGATCTGTGGATCTACCACACACAAGGCTACTTCCCTGATTAG
CAGAACTACACACCAGGGCCAGGGGTCAGATATCCACTGACCTTTGGATGGTGCTACAAGCTAGTACCAG
TTGAGCCAGATAAGGTAGAAGAGGCCAATAAAGGAGAGAACACCAGCTTGTTACACCCTGTGAGCCTGCA
TGGGATGGATGACCCGGAGAGAGAAGTGTTAGAGTGGAGGTTTGACAGCCGCCTAGCATTTCATCACGTG
GCCCGAGAGCTGCATCCGGAGTACTTCAAGAACTGCTGATATCGAGCTTGCTACAAGGGACTTTCCGCTG
GGGACTTTCCAGGGAGGCGTGGCCTGGGCGGGACTGGGGAGTGGCGAGCCCTCAGATCCTGCATATAAGC
AGCTGCTTTTTGCCTGTACTGGGTCTCTCTGGTTAGACCAGATCTGAGCCTGGGAGCTCTCTGGCTAACT
AGGGAACCCACTGCTTAAGCCTCAATAAAGCTTGCCTTGAGTGCTTCAAGTAGTGTGTGCCCGTCTGTTG
TGTGACTCTGGTAACTAGAGATCCCTCAGACCCTTTTAGTCAGTGTGGAAAATCTCTAGCAGTAGTAGTT
CATGTCATCTTATTATTCAGTATTTATAACTTGCAAAGAAATGAATATCAGAGAGTGAGAGGCCTTGACA
TTGCTAGCGTTTACCGTCGACCTCTAGCTAGAGCTTGGCGTAATCATGGTCATAGCTGTTTCCTGTGTGA
AATTGTTATCCGCTCACAATTCCACACAACATACGAGCCGGAAGCATAAAGTGTAAAGCCTGGGGTGCCT
AATGAGTGAGCTAACTCACATTAATTGCGTTGCGCTCACTGCCCGCTTTCCAGTCGGGAAACCTGTCGTG
CCAGCTGCATTAATGAATCGGCCAACGCGCGGGGAGAGGCGGTTTGCGTATTGGGCGCTCTTCCGCTTCC
TCGCTCACTGACTCGCTGCGCTCGGTCGTTCGGCTGCGGCGAGCGGTATCAGCTCACTCAAAGGCGGTAA
TACGGTTATCCACAGAATCAGGGGATAACGCAGGAAAGAACATGTGAGCAAAAGGCCAGCAAAAGGCCAG
GAACCGTAAAAAGGCCGCGTTGCTGGCGTTTTTCCATAGGCTCCGCCCCCCTGACGAGCATCACAAAAAT
CGACGCTCAAGTCAGAGGTGGCGAAACCCGACAGGACTATAAAGATACCAGGCGTTTCCCCCTGGAAGCT
CCCTCGTGCGCTCTCCTGTTCCGACCCTGCCGCTTACCGGATACCTGTCCGCCTTTCTCCCTTCGGGAAG
CGTGGCGCTTTCTCATAGCTCACGCTGTAGGTATCTCAGTTCGGTGTAGGTCGTTCGCTCCAAGCTGGGC
TGTGTGCACGAACCCCCCGTTCAGCCCGACCGCTGCGCCTTATCCGGTAACTATCGTCTTGAGTCCAACC
CGGTAAGACACGACTTATCGCCACTGGCAGCAGCCACTGGTAACAGGATTAGCAGAGCGAGGTATGTAGG
CGGTGCTACAGAGTTCTTGAAGTGGTGGCCTAACTACGGCTACACTAGAAGAACAGTATTTGGTATCTGC
GCTCTGCTGAAGCCAGTTACCTTCGGAAAAAGAGTTGGTAGCTCTTGATCCGGCAAACAAACCACCGCTG
GTAGCGGTGGTTTTTTTGTTTGCAAGCAGCAGATTACGCGCAGAAAAAAAGGATCTCAAGAAGATCCTTT
GATCTTTTCTACGGGGTCTGACGCTCAGTGGAACGAAAACTCACGTTAAGGGATTTTGGTCATGAGATTA
TCAAAAAGGATCTTCACCTAGATCCTTTTAAATTAAAAATGAAGTTTTAAATCAATCTAAAGTATATATG
AGTAAACTTGGTCTGACAGTTACCAATGCTTAATCAGTGAGGCACCTATCTCAGCGATCTGTCTATTTCG
TTCATCCATAGTTGCCTGACTCCCCGTCGTGTAGATAACTACGATACGGGAGGGCTTACCATCTGGCCCC
AGTGCTGCAATGATACCGCGAGACCCACGCTCACCGGCTCCAGATTTATCAGCAATAAACCAGCCAGCCG
GAAGGGCCGAGCGCAGAAGTGGTCCTGCAACTTTATCCGCCTCCATCCAGTCTATTAATTGTTGCCGGGA
AGCTAGAGTAAGTAGTTCGCCAGTTAATAGTTTGCGCAACGTTGTTGCCATTGCTACAGGCATCGTGGTG
TCACGCTCGTCGTTTGGTATGGCTTCATTCAGCTCCGGTTCCCAACGATCAAGGCGAGTTACATGATCCC
CCATGTTGTGCAAAAAAGCGGTTAGCTCCTTCGGTCCTCCGATCGTTGTCAGAAGTAAGTTGGCCGCAGT
GTTATCACTCATGGTTATGGCAGCACTGCATAATTCTCTTACTGTCATGCCATCCGTAAGATGCTTTTCT
GTGACTGGTGAGTACTCAACCAAGTCATTCTGAGAATAGTGTATGCGGCGACCGAGTTGCTCTTGCCCGG
CGTCAATACGGGATAATACCGCGCCACATAGCAGAACTTTAAAAGTGCTCATCATTGGAAAACGTTCTTC
GGGGCGAAAACTCTCAAGGATCTTACCGCTGTTGAGATCCAGTTCGATGTAACCCACTCGTGCACCCAAC
TGATCTTCAGCATCTTTTACTTTCACCAGCGTTTCTGGGTGAGCAAAAACAGGAAGGCAAAATGCCGCAA
AAAAGGGAATAAGGGCGACACGGAAATGTTGAATACTCATACTCTTCCTTTTTCAATATTATTGAAGCAT
TTATCAGGGTTATTGTCTCATGAGCGGATACATATTTGAATGTATTTAGAAAAATAAACAAATAGGGGTT
CCGCGCACATTTCCCCGAAAAGTGCCACCTGACGTCGACGGATCGGGAGATCAACTTGTTTATTGCAGCT
TATAATGGTTACAAATAAAGCAATAGCATCACAAATTTCACAAATAAAGCATTTTTTTCACTGCATTCTA
GTTGTGGTTTGTCCAAACTCATCAATGTATCTTATCATGTCTGGATCAACTGGATAACTCAAGCTAACCA
AAATCATCCCAAACTTCCCACCCCATACCCTATTACCACTGCCAATTACCTGTGGTTTCATTTACTCTAA
ACCTGTGATTCCTCTGAATTATTTTCATTTTAAAGAAATTGTATTTGTTAAATATGTACTACAAACTTAG
TAGTTGGAAGGGCTAATTCACTCCCAAAGAAGACAAGATATCCTTGATCTGTGGATCTACCACACACAAG
GCTACTTCCCTGATTAGCAGAACTACACACCAGGGCCAGGGGTCAGATATCCACTGACCTTTGGATGGTG
CTACAAGCTAGTACCAGTTGAGCCAGATAAGGTAGAAGAGGCCAATAAAGGAGAGAACACCAGCTTGTTA
CACCCTGTGAGCCTGCATGGGATGGATGACCCGGAGAGAGAAGTGTTAGAGTGGAGGTTTGACAGCCGCC
TAGCATTTCATCACGTGGCCCGAGAGCTGCATCCGGAGTACTTCAAGAACTGCTGATATCGAGCTTGCTA
CAAGGGACTTTCCGCTGGGGACTTTCCAGGGAGGCGTGGCCTGGGCGGGACTGGGGAGTGGCGAGCCCTC
AGATCCTGCATATAAGCAGCTGCTTTTTGCCTGTACTGGGTCTCTCTGGTTAGACCAGATCTGAGCCTGG
GAGCTCTCTGGCTAACTAGGGAACCCACTGCTTAAGCCTCAATAAAGCTTGCCTTGAGTGCTTCAAGTAG
TGTGTGCCCGTCTGTTGTGTGACTCTGGTAACTAGAGATCCCTCAGACCCTTTTAGTCAGTGTGGAAAAT
CTCTAGCAGTGGCGCCCGAACAGGGACTTGAAAGCGAAAGGGAAACCAGAGGAGCTCTCTCGACGCAGGA
CTCGGCTTGCTGAAGCGCGCACGGCAAGAGGCGAGGGGCGGCGACTGGTGAGTACGCCAAAAATTTTGAC
TAGCGGAGGCTAGAAGGAGAGAGATGGGTGCGAGAGCGTCAGTATTAAGCGGGGGAGAATTAGATCGCGA
TGGGAAAAAATTCGGTTAAGGCCAGGGGGAAAGAAAAAATATAAATTAAAACATATAGTATGGGCAAGCA
GGGAGCTAGAACGATTCGCAGTTAATCCTGGCCTGTTAGAAACATCAGAAGGCTGTAGACAAATACTGGG
ACAGCTACAACCATCCCTTCAGACAGGATCAGAAGAACTTAGATCATTATATAATACAGTAGCAACCCTC
TATTGTGTGCATCAAAGGATAGAGATAAAAGACACCAAGGAAGCTTTAGACAAGATAGAGGAAGAGCAAA
ACAAAAGTAAGACCACCGCACAGCAAGCGGCCGGCCGCTGATCTTCAGACCTGGAGGAGGAGATATGAGG
GACAATTGGAGAAGTGAATTATATAAATATAAAGTAGTAAAAATTGAACCATTAGGAGTAGCACCCACCA
AGGCAAAGAGAAGAGTGGTGCAGAGAGAAAAAAGAGCAGTGGGAATAGGAGCTTTGTTCCTTGGGTTCTT
GGGAGCAGCAGGAAGCACTATGGGCGCAGCGTCAATGACGCTGACGGTACAGGCCAGACAATTATTGTCT
GGTATAGTGCAGCAGCAGAACAATTTGCTGAGGGCTATTGAGGCGCAACAGCATCTGTTGCAACTCACAG
TCTGGGGCATCAAGCAGCTCCAGGCAAGAATCCTGGCTGTGGAAAGATACCTAAAGGATCAACAGCTCCT
GGGGATTTGGGGTTGCTCTGGAAAACTCATTTGCACCACTGCTGTGCCTTGGAATGCTAGTTGGAGTAAT
AAATCTCTGGAACAGATTTGGAATCACACGACCTGGATGGAGTGGGACAGAGAAATTAACAATTACACAA
GCTTAATACACTCCTTAATTGAAGAATCGCAAAACCAGCAAGAAAAGAATGAACAAGAATTATTGGAATT
AGATAAATGGGCAAGTTTGTGGAATTGGTTTAACATAACAAATTGGCTGTGGTATATAAAATTATTCATA
ATGATAGTAGGAGGCTTGGTAGGTTTAAGAATAGTTTTTGCTGTACTTTCTATAGTGAATAGAGTTAGGC
AGGGATATTCACCATTATCGTTTCAGACCCACCTCCCAACCCCGAGGGGACCCGACAGGCCCGAAGGAAT
AGAAGAAGAAGGTGGAGAGAGAGACAGAGACAGATCCATTCGATTAGTGAACGGATCTCGACGGTATCGC
CTTTAAAAGAAAAGGGGGGATTGGGGGGTACAGTGCAGGGGAAAGAATAGTAGACATAATAGCAACAGAC
ATACAAACTAAAGAATTACAAAAACAAATTACAAAAATTCAAAATTTTCGGGTTTATTACAGGGACAGCA
GAGATCCAGTTTATCGATAGTGCAAGTGGGTTTTAGGACCAGGATGAGGCGGGGTGGGGGTGCCTACCTG
ACGACCGACCCCGACCCACTGGACAAGCACCCAACCCCCATTCCCCAAATTGCGCATCCCCTATCAGAGA
GGGGGAGGGGAAACAGGATGCGGCGAGGCGCGTGCGCACTGCCAGCTTCAGCACCGCGGACAGTGCCTTC
GCCCCCGCCTGGCGGCGCGCGCCACCGCCGCCTCAGCACTGAAGGCGCGCTGACGTCACTCGCCGGTCCC
CCGCAAACTCCCCTTCCCGGCCACCTTGGTCGCGTCCGCGCCGCCGCCGGCCCAGCCGGACCGCACCACG
CGAGGCGCGAGATAGGGGGGCACGGGCGCGACCATCTGCGCTGCGGCGCCGGCGACTCAGCGCTGCCTCA
GTCTGCGGTGGGCAGCGGAGGAGTCGTGTCGTGCCTGAGAGCGCAGCTCGAGACTAGTTCTAGAGCGGCC
GCGGATCCATGACTCTGGAGTCCATCATGGCGTGCTGCCTGAGCGAGGAGGCCAAGGAAGCCCGGAGGAT
CAACGACGAGATCGAGCGGCAGCTGCGCAGGGACAAGCGCGACGCCCGCCGGGAACTCAAGCTGCTGCTG
CTGGGGACAGGGGAGAGTGGCAAGAGCACCTTCATCAAGCAGATGAGGATCATCCACGGGTCGGGCTACT
CTGACGAAGACAAGCGCGGCTTCACCAAGCTGGTGTATCAGAACATCTTCACGGCCATGCAGGCCATGAT
CAGAGCGATGGACACACTCAAGATCCCATACAAGTATGAACACAATAAGGCTCATGCACAATTGGTTCGA
GAGGTTGATGTGGAGAAGGTGTCTGCTTTTTCAGGAGGTGGCGGATCCATGGTGAGCAAGGGCGAGGAGC
TGTTCACCGGGGTGGTGCCCATCCTGGTCGAGCTGGACGGCGACGTAAACGGCCACAAGTTCAGCGTGTC
CGGCGAGGGCGAGGGCGATGCCACCTACGGCAAGCTGACCCTGAAGCTGATCTGCACCACCGGCAAGCTG
CCCGTGCCCTGGCCCACCCTCGTGACCACCCTGGGCTACGGCCTGCAGTGCTTCGCCCGCTACCCCGACC
ACATGAAGCAGCACGACTTCTTCAAGTCCGCCATGCCCGAAGGCTACGTCCAGGAGCGCACCATCTTCTT
CAAGGACGACGGCAACTACAAGACCCGCGCCGAGGTGAAGTTCGAGGGCGACACCCTGGTGAACCGCATC
GAGCTGAAGGGCATCGACTTCAAGGAGGACGGCAACATCCTGGGGCACAAGCTGGAGTACAACTACAACA
GCCACAACGTCTATATCACCGCCGACAAGCAGAAGAACGGCATCAAGGCCAACTTCAAGATCCGCCACAA
CATCGAGGACGGCGGCGTGCAGCTCGCCGACCACTACCAGCAGAACACCCCCATCGGCGACGGCCCCGTG
CTGCTGCCCGACAACCACTACCTGAGCTACCAGTCCAAACTGAGCAAAGACCCCAACGAGAAGCGCGATC
ACATGGTCCTGCTGGAGTTCGTGACCGCCGCCGGGATCACTCTCGGCATGGACGAGCTGTACAAGTCTGG
CGGTGGAGGATCCGAGAATCCATATGTAGATGCAATAAAGAGCTTGTGGAATGATCCTGGAATCCAGGAG
TGCTACGACAGACGACGGGAATATCAGTTATCTGACTCTACCAAATACTATCTGAATGACTTGGACCGTG
TAGCCGACCCTGAGTACATGCCGACAGAGCAAGACGTGCTTAGAGTTCGAGTCCCCACTACAGGGATCAT
CGAATACCCCTTTGACTTACAAAGTGTCATTTTCAGAATGGTCGATGTAGGGGGCCAAAGGTCAGAGAGA
AGAAAATGGATACACTGCTTTGAAAATGTCACCTCCATCATGTTTCTAGTAGCGCTTAGCGAATATGATC
AAGTTCTTGTGGAGTCAGACAATGAGAACCGCATGGAGGAGAGCAAAGCACTCTTTAGAACAATTATCAC
CTACCCCTGGTTCCAGAACTCCTCTGTGATTCTGTTCTTAAACAAGAAAGATCTTCTAGAGGAGAAAATC
ATGTATTCCCACCTAGTCGACTACTTCCCAGAATATGATGGACCCCAGAGAGATGCCCAGGCAGCTCGAG
AATTCATCCTGAAAATGTTCGTGGACCTGAACCCCGACAGTGACAAAATCATCTACTCCCACTTCACGTG
CGCCACAGATACCGAGAACATCCGCTTCGTCTTTGCAGCCGTCAAGGACACCATCCTGCAGCTGAACCTG
AAGGAGTACAATCTGGTCTAAGCGGCCGCCGCCCCTCT
