>Addgene plasmid #204336 | pLVX-hSyn-Galpha-q ONE-GO | depositor partial sequence | sequence record 396728 | pLVX-hSyn-Galpha-q-V-IRES*-GRK2RH-Nluc
TTAAGAATAGTTTTTGCTGTACTTTCTATAGTGAATAGAGTTAGGCAGGGATATTCACCATTATCGTTTC
AGACCCACCTCCCAACCCCGAGGGGACCCGACAGGCCCGAAGGAATAGAAGAAGAAGGTGGAGAGAGAGA
CAGAGACAGATCCATTCGATTAGTGAACGGATCTCGACGGTATCGCCTTTAAAAGAAAAGGGGGGATTGG
GGGGTACAGTGCAGGGGAAAGAATAGTAGACATAATAGCAACAGACATACAAACTAAAGAATTACAAAAA
CAAATTACAAAAATTCAAAATTTTCGGGTTTATTACAGGGACAGCAGAGATCCAGTTTATCGATAGTGCA
AGTGGGTTTTAGGACCAGGATGAGGCGGGGTGGGGGTGCCTACCTGACGACCGACCCCGACCCACTGGAC
AAGCACCCAACCCCCATTCCCCAAATTGCGCATCCCCTATCAGAGAGGGGGAGGGGAAACAGGATGCGGC
GAGGCGCGTGCGCACTGCCAGCTTCAGCACCGCGGACAGTGCCTTCGCCCCCGCCTGGCGGCGCGCGCCA
CCGCCGCCTCAGCACTGAAGGCGCGCTGACGTCACTCGCCGGTCCCCCGCAAACTCCCCTTCCCGGCCAC
CTTGGTCGCGTCCGCGCCGCCGCCGGCCCAGCCGGACCGCACCACGCGAGGCGCGAGATAGGGGGGCACG
GGCGCGACCATCTGCGCTGCGGCGCCGGCGACTCAGCGCTGCCTCAGTCTGCGGTGGGCAGCGGAGGAGT
CGTGTCGTGCCTGAGAGCGCAGCTCGAGACTAGTTCTAGAGCGGCCGCGGATCCATGACTCTGGAGTCCA
TCATGGCGTGCTGCCTGAGCGAGGAGGCCAAGGAAGCCCGGAGGATCAACGACGAGATCGAGCGGCAGCT
GCGCAGGGACAAGCGCGACGCCCGCCGGGAACTCAAGCTGCTGCTGCTGGGGACAGGGGAGAGTGGCAAG
AGCACCTTCATCAAGCAGATGAGGATCATCCACGGGTCGGGCTACTCTGACGAAGACAAGCGCGGCTTCA
CCAAGCTGGTGTATCAGAACATCTTCACGGCCATGCAGGCCATGATCAGAGCGATGGACACACTCAAGAT
CCCATACAAGTATGAACACAATAAGGCTCATGCACAATTGGTTCGAGAGGTTGATGTGGAGAAGGTGTCT
GCTTTTTCAGGAGGTGGCGGATCCATGGTGAGCAAGGGCGAGGAGCTGTTCACCGGGGTGGTGCCCATCC
TGGTCGAGCTGGACGGCGACGTAAACGGCCACAAGTTCAGCGTGTCCGGCGAGGGCGAGGGCGATGCCAC
CTACGGCAAGCTGACCCTGAAGCTGATCTGCACCACCGGCAAGCTGCCCGTGCCCTGGCCCACCCTCGTG
ACCACCCTGGGCTACGGCCTGCAGTGCTTCGCCCGCTACCCCGACCACATGAAGCAGCACGACTTCTTCA
AGTCCGCCATGCCCGAAGGCTACGTCCAGGAGCGCACCATCTTCTTCAAGGACGACGGCAACTACAAGAC
CCGCGCCGAGGTGAAGTTCGAGGGCGACACCCTGGTGAACCGCATCGAGCTGAAGGGCATCGACTTCAAG
GAGGACGGCAACATCCTGGGGCACAAGCTGGAGTACAACTACAACAGCCACAACGTCTATATCACCGCCG
ACAAGCAGAAGAACGGCATCAAGGCCAACTTCAAGATCCGCCACAACATCGAGGACGGCGGCGTGCAGCT
CGCCGACCACTACCAGCAGAACACCCCCATCGGCGACGGCCCCGTGCTGCTGCCCGACAACCACTACCTG
AGCTACCAGTCCAAACTGAGCAAAGACCCCAACGAGAAGCGCGATCACATGGTCCTGCTGGAGTTCGTGA
CCGCCGCCGGGATCACTCTCGGCATGGACGAGCTGTACAAGTCTGGCGGTGGAGGATCCGAGAATCCATA
TGTAGATGCAATAAAGAGCTTGTGGAATGATCCTGGAATCCAGGAGTGCTACGACAGACGACGGGAATAT
CAGTTATCTGACTCTACCAAATACTATCTGAATGACTTGGACCGTGTAGCCGACCCTGAGTACATGCCGA
CAGAGCAAGACGTGCTTAGAGTTCGAGTCCCCACTACAGGGATCATCGAATACCCCTTTGACTTACAAAG
TGTCATTTTCAGAATGGTCGATGTAGGGGGCCAAAGGTCAGAGAGAAGAAAATGGATACACTGCTTTGAA
AATGTCACCTCCATCATGTTTCTAGTAGCGCTTAGCGAATATGATCAAGTTCTTGTGGAGTCAGACAATG
AGAACCGCATGGAGGAGAGCAAAGCACTCTTTAGAACAATTATCACCTACCCCTGGTTCCAGAACTCCTC
TGTGATTCTGTTCTTAAACAAGAAAGATCTTCTAGAGGAGAAAATCATGTATTCCCACCTAGTCGACTAC
TTCCCAGAATATGATGGACCCCAGAGAGATGCCCAGGCAGCTCGAGAATTCATCCTGAAAATGTTCGTGG
ACCTGAACCCCGACAGTGACAAAATCATCTACTCCCACTTCACGTGCGCCACAGATACCGAGAACATCCG
CTTCGTCTTTGCAGCCGTCAAGGACACCATCCTGCAGCTGAACCTGAAGGAGTACAATCTGGTCTAAGCG
GCCGCCGCCCCTCTCCCTCCCCCCCCCCTAACGTTACTGGCCGAAGCCGCTTGGAATAAGGCCGGTGTGC
GTTTGTCTATATGTTATTTTCCACCATATTGCCGTCTTTTGGCAATGTGAGGGCCCGGAAACCTGGCCCT
GTCTTCTTGACGAGCATTCCTAGGGGTCTTTCCCCTCTCGCCAAAGGAATGCAAGGTCTGTTGAATGTCG
TGAAGGAAGCAGTTCCTCTGGAAGCTTCTTGAAGACAAACAACGTCTGTAGCGACCCTTTGCAGGCAGCG
GAACCCCCCACCTGGCGACAGGTGCCTCTGCGGCCAAAAGCCACGTGTATAAGATACACCTGCAAAGGCG
GCACAACCCCAGTGCCACGTTGTGAGTTGGATAGTTGTGGAAAGAGTCAAATGGCTCTCCTCAAGCGTAT
TCAACAAGGGGCTGAAGGATGCCCAGAAGGTACCCCATTGTATGGGATCTGATCTGGGGCCTCGGTGCAC
ATGCTTTACATGTGTTTAGTCGAGGTTAAAAAAACGTCTAGGCCCCCCGAACCACGGGGACGTGGTTTTC
CTTTGAAAAACACGATGATAAGCTTGCCACAACCCGTACCAAAGATGGGGAGTAGCAAGAGCAAGACGTC
GAATTCCGGAATCAAGCTTAAGTACCTGGAGGACCGGGGCGAGGTGACTTTTGAGAAGATCTTCTCCCAG
AAGCTGGGGTACCTGCTTTTCCGAGACTTCTGCCTGAAGCACCTGGAGGAGGCCAAGCCCTTGGTAGAGT
TCTACGAGGAGATCAAGAAATACGAGAAGCTGGAGACAGAGGAGGAGCGCCTGGTCTGCAGCCGAGAGAT
CTTCGACACGTACATCATGAAGGAGCTGCTGGCCTGCTCACATCCTTTCTCGAAGAGCGCCATTGAGCAC
GTCCAGGGCCATCTGGTGAAGAAGCAGGTGCCTCCGGATCTCTTCCAGCCATATATTGAAGAAATTTGCC
AGAACCTCCGAGGAGACGTGTTCCAGAAATTCATCGAGAGCGATAAATTCACACGGTTTTGCCAGTGGAA
GGGATCCATGGTCTTCACACTCGAAGATTTCGTTGGGGACTGGCGACAGACAGCCGGCTACAACCTGGAC
CAAGTCCTTGAACAGGGAGGTGTGTCCAGTTTGTTTCAGAATCTCGGGGTGTCCGTAACTCCGATCCAAA
GGATTGTCCTGAGCGGTGAAAATGGGCTGAAGATCGACATCCATGTCATCATCCCGTATGAAGGTCTGAG
CGGCGACCAAATGGGCCAGATCGAAAAAATTTTTAAGGTGGTGTACCCTGTGGATGATCATCACTTTAAG
GTGATCCTGCACTATGGCACACTGGTAATCGACGGGGTTACGCCGAACATGATCGACTATTTCGGACGGC
CGTATGAAGGCATCGCCGTGTTCGACGGCAAAAAGATCACTGTAACAGGGACCCTGTGGAACGGCAACAA
AATTATCGACGAGCGCCTGATCAACCCCGACGGCTCCCTGCTGTTCCGAGTAACCATCAACGGAGTGACC
GGCTGGCGGCTGTGCGAACGCATTCTGGCGTAAACGCGTCTGGAACAATCAACCTCTGGATTACAAAATT
TGTGAAAGATTGACTGGTATTCTTAACTATGTTGCTCCTTTTACGCTATGTGGATACGCTGCTTTAATGC
CTTTGTATCATGCTATTGCTTCCCGTATGGCTTTCATTTTCTCCTCCTTGTATAAATCCTGGTTGCTGTC
TCTTTATGAGGAGTTGTGGCCCGTTGTCAGGCAACGTGGCGTGGTGTGCACTGTGTTTGCTGACGCAACC
CCCACTGGTTGGGGCATTGCCACCACCTGTCAGCTCCTTTCCGGGACTTTCGCTTTCCCCCTCCCTATTG
CCACGGCGGAACTCATCGCCGCCTGCCTTGCCCGCTGCTGGACAGGGGCTCGGCTGTTGGGCACTGACAA
TTCCGTGGTGTTGTCGGGGAAGCTGACGTCCTTTCCATGGCTGCTCGCCTGTGTTGCCACCTGGATTCTG
CGCGGGACGTCCTTCTGCTACGTCCCTTCGGCCCTCAATCCAGCGGACCTTCCTTCCCGCGGCCTGCTGC
CGGCTCTGCGGCCTCTTCCGCGTCTTCGCCTTCGCCCTCAGACGAGTCGGATCTCCCTTTGGGCCGCCTC
CCCGC
